Addgene plasmid #90764: MCM7 E3.2 gRNA
Purpose: 3rd generation lentiviral gRNA plasmid targeting human MCM7
Depositing lab: Iain Cheeseman. Depositing organization: Whitehead Institute for Biomedical Research. Publication: Large-Scale Analysis of CRISPR/Cas9 Cell-Cycle Knockouts Reveals the Diversity of p53-Dependent Responses to Cell-Cycle Defects. McKinley KL, Cheeseman IM. Dev Cell. 2017 Feb 27;40(4):405-420.e2. doi: 10.1016/j.devcel.2017.01.012. Epub 2017 Feb 16. PubMed 28216383.
Backbone
  Vector backbone: pLenti-sgRNA
  Backbone manufacturer: Eric Lander & David Sabatini labs (Addgene plasmid #71409)
  Backbone size w/o insert (bp): 9151
  Vector type: Lentiviral, CRISPR
  Selectable markers: Puromycin
Growth in bacteria
  Bacterial resistance: Ampicillin, 100 μg/mL
  Growth temperature: 37°C
  Growth strain: NEB Stable
  Copy number: Unknown
Gene/Insert
  Gene/Insert name: MCM7 (Guide Designation E3.2) (alt name: pKMKO series)
  gRNA/shRNA sequence: CACCGAGTGCCAAACCAACCGCTC
  Species: H. sapiens (human)
  Promoter: U6
  Cloning method: Restriction Enzyme; 5′ cloning site BsmBI (destroyed during cloning); 3′ cloning site BsmBI (destroyed during cloning)
  Sequencing primers: 5′ hU6-F (5'-GAGGGCCTATTTCCCATGATT-3'); 3′ EF1a-R (5'-CACGGCGACTACTGCACTTA-3')
Terms and licenses: Academic/Nonprofit Terms; Industry Terms: Not Available to Industry
Depositor comments: Please note that gRNA target sequence listed is not strictly the 20nt spacer sequence, but also contains the 5' BsmBI overhang. For more information about knockout human cell lines generated using this plasmid, please see http://cellcycleknockouts.wi.mit.edu/ .
How to cite: MCM7 E3.2 gRNA was a gift from Iain Cheeseman (Addgene plasmid # 90764 ; http://n2t.net/addgene:90764 ; RRID:Addgene_90764)
