[The description below was written by a language model from this plasmid's Addgene catalogue record and pLannotate feature annotations shown in this document.]
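Description:
MCM7 E3.2 gRNA is a third-generation lentiviral CRISPR guide RNA plasmid built on the pLenti-sgRNA backbone and designed to target human MCM7. It is propagated in E. coli through a high-copy ColE1/pUC-type origin with ampicillin selection (AmpR), and it also carries an f1 origin and remnants of a lac/lacZα cloning region flanked by T3 and T7 promoters. The catalogue lists the empty backbone as 9151 bp, whereas the sequenced construct is 7,277 nt. This would be consistent with loss of a stuffer fragment when the guide was cloned between the two BsmBI sites, which were destroyed in the process, but the record does not explain the difference.

The lentiviral cassette begins with an RSV promoter fused to a truncated HIV-1 5' LTR, which makes genomic RNA production in packaging cells independent of Tat. It continues with the Ψ packaging signal, a gag fragment, the RRE for Rev-dependent nuclear export and a cPPT/CTS element, and ends in a self-inactivating ΔU3 3' LTR followed by an SV40 polyadenylation signal and SV40 origin. Within this unit, a human U6 RNA polymerase III promoter drives the MCM7 guide (designation E3.2) fused to the Streptococcus pyogenes Cas9 scaffold, annotated here as a tracrRNA fragment. Downstream, an EF-1α core promoter expresses puromycin N-acetyltransferase, with a WPRE to enhance transcript expression, so transduced cells can be selected with puromycin.

The plasmid encodes no Cas9, so the nuclease must be supplied separately in the target cells. It belongs to a series of guides used to generate knockouts of cell-cycle genes in human cell lines for large-scale phenotypic analysis, including study of p53-dependent responses to cell-cycle defects.
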