Features (pLannotate 1.2.2; 27 found; start..end, strand, type, name):
     49..70      +  protein_bind   CAP binding site: CAP binding activates transcription in the presence of cAMP. E. coli catabolite activator protein
     85..115     +  promoter       lac promoter: promoter for the E. coli lac operon
    123..139     +  protein_bind   lac operator: The lac repressor binds to the lac operator to inhibit transcription in E. coli. This inhibition can be relieved by adding lactose or isopropyl-β-D-thiogalactopyranoside (IPTG). lac repressor encoded by lacI
    184..202     +  promoter       T3 promoter: promoter for bacteriophage T3 RNA polymerase
    230..456     +  promoter       RSV promoter: Rous sarcoma virus enhancer/promoter
    457..637     +  LTR            5' LTR (truncated): truncated 5' long terminal repeat (LTR) from HIV-1
    684..809     +  misc_feature   HIV-1 Ψ: packaging signal of human immunodeficiency virus type 1
    793..1156    +  CDS            HIV-1 gag (fragment): gag protein from human immunodeficiency virus 1; gag
   1302..1535    +  misc_feature   RRE: The Rev response element (RRE) of HIV-1 allows for Rev-dependent mRNA export from the nucleus to the cytoplasm.
   1912..1938    +  CDS            Rev (fragment): human immunodeficiency virus 1 (HIV-1) Rev protein; rev; enhances nuclear export of unspliced and incompletely spliced viral mRNAs
   1942..2182    +  promoter       U6 promoter: RNA polymerase III promoter for human U6 snRNA
   2205..2272    +  misc_RNA       tracrRNA (fragment): trans-activating CRISPR RNA for the Streptococcus pyogenes CRISPR/Cas9 system
   2321..2438    +  misc_feature   cPPT/CTS: central polypurine tract and central termination sequence of HIV-1
   2507..2718    +  promoter       EF-1α core promoter: core promoter for human elongation factor EF-1α
   2744..3343    +  CDS            PuroR (fragment): puromycin N-acetyltransferase; pac from Streptomyces; confers resistance to puromycin
   3359..3947    +  misc_feature   WPRE: woodchuck hepatitis virus posttranscriptional regulatory element
   3998..4017    +  misc_feature   cPPT/CTS (fragment): central polypurine tract and central termination sequence of HIV-1
   4019..4252    +  LTR            3' LTR (ΔU3): self-inactivating 3' long terminal repeat (LTR) from HIV-1
   4330..4451    +  polyA_signal   SV40 poly(A) signal: SV40 polyadenylation signal
   4491..4626    +  rep_origin     SV40 ori: SV40 origin of replication
   4647..4665    -  promoter       T7 promoter: promoter for bacteriophage T7 RNA polymerase
   4673..4828    +  CDS            lacZα (fragment): LacZα fragment of β-galactosidase; lacZ fragment
   4833..5261    +  rep_origin     f1 ori (sequence partly withheld): f1 bacteriophage origin of replication; arrow indicates direction of (+) strand synthesis
   5314..5418    +  promoter       AmpR promoter: bla
   5419..6279    +  CDS            AmpR: β-lactamase; bla; confers resistance to ampicillin, carbenicillin, and related antibiotics
   6450..7038    +  rep_origin     ori: high-copy-number ColE1/pMB1/pBR322/pUC origin of replication
   7221..36      +  CDS            lacI (fragment) (across the origin): lac repressor; lacI; The lac repressor binds to the lac operator to inhibit transcription in E. coli. This inhibition can be relieved by adding lactose or isopropyl-β-D-thiogalactopyranoside (IPTG).
>Addgene plasmid #90764 | MCM7 E3.2 gRNA | addgene full sequence | sequence record 183564 | Addgene NGS Result
GCACGACAGGTTTCCCGACTGGAAAGCGGGCAGTGAGCGCAACGCAATTAATGTGAGTTAGCTCACTCAT
TAGGCACCCCAGGCTTTACACTTTATGCTTCCGGCTCGTATGTTGTGTGGAATTGTGAGCGGATAACAAT
TTCACACAGGAAACAGCTATGACCATGATTACGCCAAGCGCGCAATTAACCCTCACTAAAGGGAACAAAA
GCTGGAGCTGCAAGCTTAATGTAGTCTTATGCAATACTCTTGTAGTCTTGCAACATGGTAACGATGAGTT
AGCAACATGCCTTACAAGGAGAGAAAAAGCACCGTGCATGCCGATTGGTGGAAGTAAGGTGGTACGATCG
TGCCTTATTAGGAAGGCAACAGACGGGTCTGACATGGATTGGACGAACCACTGAATTGCCGCATTGCAGA
GATATTGTATTTAAGTGCCTAGCTCGATACATAAACGGGTCTCTCTGGTTAGACCAGATCTGAGCCTGGG
AGCTCTCTGGCTAACTAGGGAACCCACTGCTTAAGCCTCAATAAAGCTTGCCTTGAGTGCTTCAAGTAGT
GTGTGCCCGTCTGTTGTGTGACTCTGGTAACTAGAGATCCCTCAGACCCTTTTAGTCAGTGTGGAAAATC
TCTAGCAGTGGCGCCCGAACAGGGACTTGAAAGCGAAAGGGAAACCAGAGGAGCTCTCTCGACGCAGGAC
TCGGCTTGCTGAAGCGCGCACGGCAAGAGGCGAGGGGCGGCGACTGGTGAGTACGCCAAAAATTTTGACT
AGCGGAGGCTAGAAGGAGAGAGATGGGTGCGAGAGCGTCAGTATTAAGCGGGGGAGAATTAGATCGCGAT
GGGAAAAAATTCGGTTAAGGCCAGGGGGAAAGAAAAAATATAAATTAAAACATATAGTATGGGCAAGCAG
GGAGCTAGAACGATTCGCAGTTAATCCTGGCCTGTTAGAAACATCAGAAGGCTGTAGACAAATACTGGGA
CAGCTACAACCATCCCTTCAGACAGGATCAGAAGAACTTAGATCATTATATAATACAGTAGCAACCCTCT
ATTGTGTGCATCAAAGGATAGAGATAAAAGACACCAAGGAAGCTTTAGACAAGATAGAGGAAGAGCAAAA
CAAAAGTAAGACCACCGCACAGCAAGCGGCCGCTGATCTTCAGACCTGGAGGAGGAGATATGAGGGACAA
TTGGAGAAGTGAATTATATAAATATAAAGTAGTAAAAATTGAACCATTAGGAGTAGCACCCACCAAGGCA
AAGAGAAGAGTGGTGCAGAGAGAAAAAAGAGCAGTGGGAATAGGAGCTTTGTTCCTTGGGTTCTTGGGAG
CAGCAGGAAGCACTATGGGCGCAGCGTCAATGACGCTGACGGTACAGGCCAGACAATTATTGTCTGGTAT
AGTGCAGCAGCAGAACAATTTGCTGAGGGCTATTGAGGCGCAACAGCATCTGTTGCAACTCACAGTCTGG
GGCATCAAGCAGCTCCAGGCAAGAATCCTGGCTGTGGAAAGATACCTAAAGGATCAACAGCTCCTGGGGA
TTTGGGGTTGCTCTGGAAAACTCATTTGCACCACTGCTGTGCCTTGGAATGCTAGTTGGAGTAATAAATC
TCTGGAACAGATTTGGAATCACACGACCTGGATGGAGTGGGACAGAGAAATTAACAATTACACAAGCTTA
ATACACTCCTTAATTGAAGAATCGCAAAACCAGCAAGAAAAGAATGAACAAGAATTATTGGAATTAGATA
AATGGGCAAGTTTGTGGAATTGGTTTAACATAACAAATTGGCTGTGGTATATAAAATTATTCATAATGAT
AGTAGGAGGCTTGGTAGGTTTAAGAATAGTTTTTGCTGTACTTTCTATAGTGAATAGAGTTAGGCAGGGA
TATTCACCATTATCGTTTCAGACCCACCTCCCAACCCCGAGGGGACCCAGAGAGGGCCTATTTCCCATGA
TTCCTTCATATTTGCATATACGATACAAGGCTGTTAGAGAGATAATTAGAATTAATTTGACTGTAAACAC
AAAGATATTAGTACAAAATACGTGACGTAGAAAGTAATAATTTCTTGGGTAGTTTGCAGTTTTAAAATTA
TGTTTTAAAATGGACTATCATATGCTTACCGTAACTTGAAAGTATTTCGATTTCTTGGCTTTATATATCT
TGTGGAAAGGACGAAAGTTTAAGAGCTATGCTGGAAACAGCATAGCAAGTTTAAATAAGGCTAGTCCGTT
ATCAACTTGAAAAAGTGGCACCGAGTCGGTGCTTTTTTTGAATTCTAGATCTTGAGACAAATGGCAGTAT
TCATCCACAATTTTAAAAGAAAAGGGGGGATTGGGGGGTACAGTGCAGGGGAAAGAATAGTAGACATAAT
AGCAACAGACATACAAACTAAAGAATTACAAAAACAAATTACAAAAATTCAAAATTTTCGGGTTTATTAC
AGGGACAGCAGAGATCCACTTTGGCGCCGGCTCGAGTGGCTCCGGTGCCCGTCAGTGGGCAGAGCGCACA
TCGCCCACAGTCCCCGAGAAGTTGGGGGGAGGGGTCGGCAATTGAACCGGTGCCTAGAGAAGGTGGCGCG
GGGTAAACTGGGAAAGTGATGTCGTGTACTGGCTCCGCCTTTTTCCCGAGGGTGGGGGAGAACCGTATAT
AAGTGCAGTAGTCGCCGTGAACGTTCTTTTTCGCAACGGGTTTGCCGCCAGAACACAGGTGTCGTGACGC
GGGATCCGCCACCATGACCGAGTACAAGCCCACGGTGCGCCTCGCCACCCGCGACGACGTCCCCAGGGCC
GTACGCACCCTCGCCGCCGCGTTCGCCGACTACCCCGCCACGCGCCACACCGTCGATCCGGACCGCCACA
TCGAGCGGGTCACCGAGCTGCAAGAACTCTTCCTCACGCGCGTCGGGCTCGACATCGGCAAGGTGTGGGT
CGCGGACGACGGCGCCGCGGTGGCGGTCTGGACCACGCCGGAGAGCGTCGAAGCGGGGGCGGTGTTCGCC
GAGATCGGCCCGCGCATGGCCGAGTTGAGCGGTTCCCGGCTGGCCGCGCAGCAACAGATGGAAGGCCTCC
TGGCGCCGCACCGGCCCAAGGAGCCCGCGTGGTTCCTGGCCACCGTCGGAGTCTCGCCCGACCACCAGGG
CAAGGGTCTGGGCAGCGCCGTCGTGCTCCCCGGAGTGGAGGCGGCCGAGCGCGCCGGGGTGCCCGCCTTC
CTGGAGACCTCCGCGCCCCGCAACCTCCCCTTCTACGAGCGGCTCGGCTTCACCGTCACCGCCGACGTCG
AGGTGCCCGAAGGACCGCGCACCTGGTGCATGACCCGCAAGCCCGGTGCCTGAACGCGTTAAGTCGACAA
TCAACCTCTGGATTACAAAATTTGTGAAAGATTGACTGGTATTCTTAACTATGTTGCTCCTTTTACGCTA
TGTGGATACGCTGCTTTAATGCCTTTGTATCATGCTATTGCTTCCCGTATGGCTTTCATTTTCTCCTCCT
TGTATAAATCCTGGTTGCTGTCTCTTTATGAGGAGTTGTGGCCCGTTGTCAGGCAACGTGGCGTGGTGTG
CACTGTGTTTGCTGACGCAACCCCCACTGGTTGGGGCATTGCCACCACCTGTCAGCTCCTTTCCGGGACT
TTCGCTTTCCCCCTCCCTATTGCCACGGCGGAACTCATCGCCGCCTGCCTTGCCCGCTGCTGGACAGGGG
CTCGGCTGTTGGGCACTGACAATTCCGTGGTGTTGTCGGGGAAATCATCGTCCTTTCCTTGGCTGCTCGC
CTGTGTTGCCACCTGGATTCTGCGCGGGACGTCCTTCTGCTACGTCCCTTCGGCCCTCAATCCAGCGGAC
CTTCCTTCCCGCGGCCTGCTGCCGGCTCTGCGGCCTCTTCCGCGTCTTCGCCTTCGCCCTCAGACGAGTC
GGATCTCCCTTTGGGCCGCCTCCCCGCGTCGACTTTAAGACCAATGACTTACAAGGCAGCTGTAGATCTT
AGCCACTTTTTAAAAGAAAAGGGGGGACTGGAAGGGCTAATTCACTCCCAACGAAGACAAGATCTGCTTT
TTGCTTGTACTGGGTCTCTCTGGTTAGACCAGATCTGAGCCTGGGAGCTCTCTGGCTAACTAGGGAACCC
ACTGCTTAAGCCTCAATAAAGCTTGCCTTGAGTGCTTCAAGTAGTGTGTGCCCGTCTGTTGTGTGACTCT
GGTAACTAGAGATCCCTCAGACCCTTTTAGTCAGTGTGGAAAATCTCTAGCAGTACGTATAGTAGTTCAT
GTCATCTTATTATTCAGTATTTATAACTTGCAAAGAAATGAATATCAGAGAGTGAGAGGAACTTGTTTAT
TGCAGCTTATAATGGTTACAAATAAAGCAATAGCATCACAAATTTCACAAATAAAGCATTTTTTTCACTG
CATTCTAGTTGTGGTTTGTCCAAACTCATCAATGTATCTTATCATGTCTGGCTCTAGCTATCCCGCCCCT
AACTCCGCCCATCCCGCCCCTAACTCCGCCCAGTTCCGCCCATTCTCCGCCCCATGGCTGACTAATTTTT
TTTATTTATGCAGAGGCCGAGGCCGCCTCGGCCTCTGAGCTATTCCAGAAGTAGTGAGGAGGCTTTTTTG
GAGGCCTAGGGACGTACCCAATTCGCCCTATAGTGAGTCGTATTACGCGCGCTCACTGGCCGTCGTTTTA
CAACGTCGTGACTGGGAAAACCCTGGCGTTACCCAACTTAATCGCCTTGCAGCACATCCCCCTTTCGCCA
GCTGGCGTAATAGCGAAGAGGCCCGCACCGATCGCCCTTCCCAACAGTTGCGCAGCCTGAATGGCGAATG
GG
[124 nt withheld, positions 4833-4956]
C
[91 nt withheld, positions 4958-5048]
A
[49 nt withheld, positions 5050-5098]
CCTTTGACGTTGGAGTCCACGTTCTTT
[37 nt withheld, positions 5126-5162]
ACCCTATCTCGGTCTATTCTTTTGATTTATAAGGGATTTTGCCGATTTCGGCCTATTGGTTAAAAAATGA
GCTGATTTAACAAAAATTTAACGCGAATTTTAACAAAATATTAACGCTTACAATTTAGGTGGCACTTTTC
GGGGAAATGTGCGCGGAACCCCTATTTGTTTATTTTTCTAAATACATTCAAATATGTATCCGCTCATGAG
ACAATAACCCTGATAAATGCTTCAATAATATTGAAAAAGGAAGAGTATGAGTATTCAACATTTCCGTGTC
GCCCTTATTCCCTTTTTTGCGGCATTTTGCCTTCCTGTTTTTGCTCACCCAGAAACGCTGGTGAAAGTAA
AAGATGCTGAAGATCAGTTGGGTGCACGAGTGGGTTACATCGAACTGGATCTCAACAGCGGTAAGATCCT
TGAGAGTTTTCGCCCCGAAGAACGTTTTCCAATGATGAGCACTTTTAAAGTTCTGCTATGTGGCGCGGTA
TTATCCCGTATTGACGCCGGGCAAGAGCAACTCGGTCGCCGCATACACTATTCTCAGAATGACTTGGTTG
AGTACTCACCAGTCACAGAAAAGCATCTTACGGATGGCATGACAGTAAGAGAATTATGCAGTGCTGCCAT
AACCATGAGTGATAACACTGCGGCCAACTTACTTCTGACAACGATCGGAGGACCGAAGGAGCTAACCGCT
TTTTTGCACAACATGGGGGATCATGTAACTCGCCTTGATCGTTGGGAACCGGAGCTGAATGAAGCCATAC
CAAACGACGAGCGTGACACCACGATGCCTGTAGCAATGGCAACAACGTTGCGCAAACTATTAACTGGCGA
ACTACTTACTCTAGCTTCCCGGCAACAATTAATAGACTGGATGGAGGCGGATAAAGTTGCAGGACCACTT
CTGCGCTCGGCCCTTCCGGCTGGCTGGTTTATTGCTGATAAATCTGGAGCCGGTGAGCGTGGGTCTCGCG
GTATCATTGCAGCACTGGGGCCAGATGGTAAGCCCTCCCGTATCGTAGTTATCTACACGACGGGGAGTCA
GGCAACTATGGATGAACGAAATAGACAGATCGCTGAGATAGGTGCCTCACTGATTAAGCATTGGTAACTG
TCAGACCAAGTTTACTCATATATACTTTAGATTGATTTAAAACTTCATTTTTAATTTAAAAGGATCTAGG
TGAAGATCCTTTTTGATAATCTCATGACCAAAATCCCTTAACGTGAGTTTTCGTTCCACTGAGCGTCAGA
CCCCGTAGAAAAGATCAAAGGATCTTCTTGAGATCCTTTTTTTCTGCGCGTAATCTGCTGCTTGCAAACA
AAAAAACCACCGCTACCAGCGGTGGTTTGTTTGCCGGATCAAGAGCTACCAACTCTTTTTCCGAAGGTAA
CTGGCTTCAGCAGAGCGCAGATACCAAATACTGTTCTTCTAGTGTAGCCGTAGTTAGGCCACCACTTCAA
GAACTCTGTAGCACCGCCTACATACCTCGCTCTGCTAATCCTGTTACCAGTGGCTGCTGCCAGTGGCGAT
AAGTCGTGTCTTACCGGGTTGGACTCAAGACGATAGTTACCGGATAAGGCGCAGCGGTCGGGCTGAACGG
GGGGTTCGTGCACACAGCCCAGCTTGGAGCGAACGACCTACACCGAACTGAGATACCTACAGCGTGAGCT
ATGAGAAAGCGCCACGCTTCCCGAAGGGAGAAAGGCGGACAGGTATCCGGTAAGCGGCAGGGTCGGAACA
GGAGAGCGCACGAGGGAGCTTCCAGGGGGAAACGCCTGGTATCTTTATAGTCCTGTCGGGTTTCGCCACC
TCTGACTTGAGCGTCGATTTTTGTGATGCTCGTCAGGGGGGCGGAGCCTATGGAAAAACGCCAGCAACGC
GGCCTTTTTACGGTTCCTGGCCTTTTGCTGGCCTTTTGCTCACATGTTCTTTCCTGCGTTATCCCCTGAT
TCTGTGGATAACCGTATTACCGCCTTTGAGTGAGCTGATACCGCTCGCCGCAGCCGAACGACCGAGCGCA
GCGAGTCAGTGAGCGAGGAAGCGGAAGAGCGCCCAATACGCAAACCGCCTCTCCCCGCGCGTTGGCCGAT
TCATTAATGCAGCTG
